Addgene plasmid #160079: pJMP2373
Purpose: Z. mobilis CRISPRi, promoter F, empty guide, sfGFP
Depositing lab: Jason Peters. Depositing organization: University of Wisconsin, Madison. Publication: A High-Efficacy CRISPR Interference System for Gene Function Discovery in Zymomonas mobilis. Banta AB, Enright AL, Siletti C, Peters JM. Appl Environ Microbiol. 2020 Nov 10;86(23). pii: AEM.01621-20. doi: 10.1128/AEM.01621-20. Print 2020 Nov 10. PubMed 32978126.
Backbone
  Vector backbone: R6K_
  Vector type: Bacterial Expression
Growth in bacteria
  Bacterial resistance: Chloramphenicol and Ampicillin, 25 & 100 μg/mL
  Growth temperature: 37°C
  Growth strain: BW25141
  Copy number: High Copy
Gene/Insert
  Gene/Insert name: empty sgRNA
  gRNA/shRNA sequence: empty sgRNA
  Species: Other
  Cloning method: Gibson Cloning
Terms and licenses: Academic/Nonprofit Terms; Industry Terms: Not Available to Industry
How to cite: pJMP2373 was a gift from Jason Peters (Addgene plasmid # 160079 ; http://n2t.net/addgene:160079 ; RRID:Addgene_160079)
