[The description below was written by a language model from this plasmid's Addgene catalogue record and pLannotate feature annotations shown in this document.]
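Description:
pJMP2373 is an 11.8 kb bacterial CRISPR interference plasmid built on an R6K backbone and designed for use in Zymomonas mobilis. It replicates from the R6K γ origin, which depends on the pi initiator protein supplied in trans, so it is maintained only in pir-positive E. coli hosts and would behave as a non-replicating suicide vector elsewhere. The backbone carries an ampicillin resistance gene (bla) with its own promoter and an IncP oriT that allows conjugative transfer from a suitable donor strain. A second marker, chloramphenicol acetyltransferase, lies inside the transposable cargo.

The payload sits between the Tn7L and Tn7R ends, forming a mini-Tn7 element. This arrangement is normally used for site-specific chromosomal insertion when Tn7 transposase is provided, although no transposase gene is annotated on this plasmid. Within the transposon, catalytically dead S. pyogenes Cas9 with a C-terminal 3xMyc tag is placed downstream of lac operator sequences. A lacI gene driven by the lacIq promoter supplies repressor, which should make expression IPTG-inducible. A separate lac operator-containing region precedes the sgRNA scaffold, annotated as a tracrRNA fragment. This presumably corresponds to the "promoter F" variant named in the catalogue entry, though the record does not define that promoter. The guide position is empty, so the plasmid serves as a non-targeting control or as a recipient for spacer cloning.

A superfolder GFP gene follows as a reporter, probably as a knockdown target for measuring repression efficiency. The chloramphenicol cassette is flanked by FRT sites, permitting FLP-mediated marker removal. The rrnB T1 and lambda t0 terminators insulate the cargo. Several short annotated fragments (lacZα, rop, bom, λ integrase) appear to be backbone remnants.
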