Features (pLannotate 1.2.2; 33 found; start..end, strand, type, name):
     65..119     +  CDS            lacI (fragment): lac repressor; lacI; The lac repressor binds to the lac operator to inhibit transcription in E. coli. This inhibition can be relieved by adding lactose or isopropyl-β-D-thiogalactopyranoside (IPTG).
    152..317     +  mobile_element Tn7L: mini-Tn7 element (left end of the Tn7 transposon) Tn7
    472..561     -  CDS            3xMyc: 3 tandem Myc epitope tags
    571..4674    -  CDS            dCas9: catalytically dead mutant of the Cas9 endonuclease from the Streptococcus pyogenes Type II CRISPR/Cas system RNA-guided DNA-binding protein that lacks endonuclease activity due to the D10A mutation in the RuvC catalytic domain and the H840A mutation in the HNH catalytic domain
   4695..4715    -  protein_bind   lac operator (fragment): The lac repressor binds to the lac operator to inhibit transcription in E. coli. This inhibition can be relieved by adding lactose or isopropyl-β-D-thiogalactopyranoside (IPTG). lac repressor encoded by lacI
   4729..4746    -  protein_bind   lac operator (fragment): The lac repressor binds to the lac operator to inhibit transcription in E. coli. This inhibition can be relieved by adding lactose or isopropyl-β-D-thiogalactopyranoside (IPTG). lac repressor encoded by lacI
   4947..5024    +  promoter       lacIq promoter: lacI (mutant); In the lacIq allele, a single base change in the promoter boosts expression of the lacI gene about 10-fold.
   5025..6107    +  CDS            lacI: lac repressor; lacI; The lac repressor binds to the lac operator to inhibit transcription in E. coli. This inhibition can be relieved by adding lactose or isopropyl-β-D-thiogalactopyranoside (IPTG).
   6120..6141    +  protein_bind   CAP binding site: CAP binding activates transcription in the presence of cAMP. E. coli catabolite activator protein
   6212..6298    +  ncRNA          Thr leader (fragment): Accession: RF00506 - Threonine operon leader
   6383..6403    +  protein_bind   lac operator (fragment): The lac repressor binds to the lac operator to inhibit transcription in E. coli. This inhibition can be relieved by adding lactose or isopropyl-β-D-thiogalactopyranoside (IPTG). lac repressor encoded by lacI
   6472..6539    +  misc_RNA       tracrRNA (fragment): trans-activating CRISPR RNA for the Streptococcus pyogenes CRISPR/Cas9 system
   6777..7490    +  CDS            Superfolder GFP: Superfolder GFP is a basic (constitutively fluorescent) green fluorescent protein published in 2005, derived from Aequorea victoria. It is reported to be a very rapidly-maturing weak dimer.
   7635..7682    -  protein_bind   FRT: FLP-mediated recombination occurs in the 8-bp core sequence TCTAGAAA (Turan and Bode, 2011). FLP recombinase from the Saccharomyces cerevisiae 2μ plasmid
   7759..7787    +  promoter       Pc promoter: intI1 (promoter lies within the coding sequence); class 1 integron promoter
   7812..7869    +  promoter       cat promoter (fragment): promoter of the E. coli cat gene encoding chloramphenicol acetyltransferase
   7870..8500    +  CDS            CmR (fragment): chloramphenicol acetyltransferase; cat; confers resistance to chloramphenicol
   8511..8591    +  CDS            lacI (fragment): lac repressor; lacI; The lac repressor binds to the lac operator to inhibit transcription in E. coli. This inhibition can be relieved by adding lactose or isopropyl-β-D-thiogalactopyranoside (IPTG).
   8619..8652    -  protein_bind   FRT (minimal): supports FLP-mediated excision but not integration (Turan and Bode, 2011) FLP recombinase from the Saccharomyces cerevisiae 2μ plasmid
   8717..8803    -  terminator     rrnB T1 terminator: Escherichia coli rrnB; transcription terminator T1 from the E. coli rrnB gene
   8867..8896    -  CDS            CmR (fragment): chloramphenicol acetyltransferase confers resistance to chloramphenicol
   8906..9000    -  terminator     lambda t0 terminator: transcription terminator from phage lambda
   9021..9045    +  misc_feature   MCS (fragment): pBluescript multiple cloning site
   9049..9247    +  mobile_element Tn7R (fragment): mini-Tn7 element (right end of the Tn7 transposon) Tn7
   9319..9387    +  CDS            lacZα (fragment): LacZα fragment of β-galactosidase; lacZ fragment
   9393..9492    -  misc_feature   bom (fragment): basis of mobility region from pBR322
   9594..9629    -  CDS            rop (fragment): Rop protein, which maintains plasmids at low copy number; rop
   9724..9828    +  promoter       AmpR promoter: bla
   9829..10689   +  CDS            AmpR: β-lactamase; bla; confers resistance to ampicillin, carbenicillin, and related antibiotics
  10862..10887   +  CDS            bla(M) (fragment): β-lactamase lacking the signal sequence; bla(M); allows cytosolic expression of β-lactamase
  10990..11378   +  rep_origin     R6K γ ori: γ replication origin from E. coli plasmid R6K; requires the R6K initiator protein pi for replication
  11389..11428   +  CDS            λ integrase (fragment): integrase from phage λ; int
  11647..11755   +  oriT           oriT: incP origin of transfer
>Addgene plasmid #160079 | pJMP2373 | addgene full sequence | sequence record 317533 | Addgene NGS Result
CTGATACCGCTCGCCGCAGCCGAACGACCGAGCGCAGCGGGTCAGTGAGCGAGGAAGCGGAAGAGCGCCC
AATACGCAAACCGCCTCTCCCCGCGCGTTGGCCGATTCATTAATGCAGCGCCCAAACATAACAGGAAGAA
AAATGCCCCGCTGTGGGCGGACAAAATAGTTGGGAACTGGGAGGGGTGGAAATGGAGTTTTTAAGGATTA
TTTAGGGAAGAGTGACAAAATAGATGGGAACTGGGTGTAGCGTCGTAAGCTAATACGAAAATTAAAAATG
ACAAAATAGTTTGGAACTAGATTTCACTTATCTGGTTCTTGAGGCGGTTAAAAGAGCCGTACTCTTCTCC
GATGTCGACTAGGCCATGATGCTCATTCTGTGGGACCAAAACGAAAAAACACCCTTTCGGGTGTCTTTTC
TGGAATTTGGTACCGAGGCTGCAAGTCCCATTAAGGAGGCGCGCCTTATTACAGATCTTCCTCAGAGATG
AGCTTCTGTTCCAGATCTTCTTCTGAAATCAACTTTTGTTCCAGATCTTCTTCAGAGATGAGTTTCTGCT
CCGCGGCCGCGTCACCTCCTAGCTGACTCAAATCAATGCGTGTTTCATAAAGACCAGTGATGGATTGATG
GATAAGAGTGGCATCTAAAACTTCTTTTGTAGACGTATATCGTTTACGATCAATTGTTGTATCAAAATAT
TTAAAAGCAGCGGGAGCTCCAAGATTCGTCAACGTAAATAAATGAATAATATTTTCTGCTTGTTCACGTA
TTGGTTTGTCTCTATGTTTGTTATATGCACTAAGAACTTTATCTAAATTGGCATCTGCTAAAATAACACG
CTTAGAAAATTCACTGATTTGCTCAATAATCTCATCTAAATAATGCTTATGCTGCTCCACAAACAATTGT
TTTTGTTCGTTATCTTCTGGACTACCCTTCAACTTTTCATAATGACTAGCTAAATATAAAAAATTCACAT
ATTTGCTTGGCAGAGCCAGCTCATTTCCTTTTTGTAATTCTCCGGCACTAGCCAGCATCCGTTTACGACC
GTTTTCTAACTCAAAAAGACTATATTTAGGTAGTTTAATGATTAAGTCTTTTTTAACTTCCTTATATCCT
TTAGCTTCTAAAAAGTCAATCGGATTTTTTTCAAAGGAACTTCTTTCCATAATTGTGATCCCTAGTAACT
CTTTAACGGATTTTAACTTCTTCGATTTCCCTTTTTCCACCTTAGCAACCACTAGGACTGAATAAGCTAC
CGTTGGACTATCAAAACCACCATATTTTTTTGGATCCCAGTCTTTTTTACGAGCAATAAGCTTGTCCGAA
TTTCTTTTTGGTAAAATTGACTCCTTGGAGAATCCGCCTGTCTGTACTTCTGTTTTCTTGACAATATTGA
CTTGGGGCATGGACAATACTTTGCGCACTGTGGCAAAATCTCGCCCTTTATCCCAGACAATTTCTCCAGT
TTCCCCATTAGTTTCGATTAGAGGGCGTTTGCGAATCTCTCCATTTGCAAGTGTAATTTCTGTTTTGAAG
AAGTTCATGATATTAGAGTAAAAGAAATATTTTGCGGTTGCTTTGCCTATTTCTTGCTCAGACTTAGCAA
TCATTTTACGAACATCATAAACTTTATAATCACCATAGACAAACTCCGATTCAAGTTTTGGATATTTCTT
AATCAAAGCAGTTCCAACGACGGCATTTAGATACGCATCATGGGCATGATGGTAATTGTTAATCTCACGT
ACTTTATAGAATTGGAAATCTTTTCGGAAGTCAGAAACTAATTTAGATTTTAAGGTAATCACTTTAACCT
CTCGAATAAGTTTATCATTTTCATCGTATTTAGTATTCATGCGACTATCCAAAATTTGTGCCACATGCTT
AGTGATTTGGCGAGTTTCAACCAATTGGCGTTTGATAAAACCAGCTTTATCAAGTTCACTCAAACCTCCA
CGTTCAGCTTTCGTTAAATTATCAAACTTACGTTGAGTGATTAACTTGGCGTTTAGAAGTTGTCTCCAAT
AGTTTTTCATCTTTTTGACTACTTCTTCACTTGGAACGTTATCCGATTTACCACGATTTTTATCAGAACG
CGTTAAGACCTTATTGTCTATTGAATCGTCTTTAAGGAAACTTTGTGGAACAATGGCATCGACATCATAA
TCACTTAAACGATTAATATCTAATTCTTGGTCCACATACATGTCTCTTCCATTTTGGAGATAATAGAGAT
AGAGCTTTTCATTTTGCAATTGAGTATTTTCAACAGGATGCTCTTTAAGAATCTGACTTCCTAATTCTTT
GATACCTTCTTCGATTCGTTTCATACGCTCTCGCGAATTTTTCTGGCCCTTTTGAGTTGTCTGATTTTCA
CGTGCCATTTCAATAACGATATTTTCTGGCTTATGCCGCCCCATTACTTTGACCAATTCATCAACAACTT
TTACAGTCTGTAAAATACCTTTTTTAATAGCAGGGCTACCAGCTAAATTTGCAATATGTTCATGTAAACT
ATCGCCTTGTCCAGACACTTGTGCTTTTTGAATGTCTTCTTTAAATGTCAAACTATCATCATGGATCAGC
TGCATAAAATTGCGATTGGCAAAACCATCTGATTTCAAAAAATCTAATATTGTTTTGCCAGATTGCTTAT
CCCTAATACCATTAATCAATTTTCGAGACAAACGTCCCCAACCAGTATAACGGCGACGTTTAAGCTGTTT
CATCACCTTATCATCAAAGAGGTGAGCATATGTTTTAAGTCTTTCCTCAATCATCTCCCTATCTTCAAAT
AAGGTCAATGTTAAAACAATATCCTCTAAGATATCTTCATTTTCTTCATTATCCAAAAAATCTTTATCTT
TAATAATTTTTAGCAAATCATGGTAGGTACCTAATGAAGCATTAAATCTATCTTCAACTCCTGAAATTTC
AACACTATCAAAACATTCTATTTTTTTGAAATAATCTTCTTTTAATTGCTTAACGGTTACTTTTCGATTT
GTTTTGAAGAGTAAATCAACAATGGCTTTCTTCTGTTCACCTGAAAGAAATGCTGGTTTTCGCATTCCTT
CAGTAACATATTTGACCTTTGTCAATTCGTTATAAACCGTAAAATACTCATAAAGCAAACTATGTTTTGG
TAGTACTTTTTCATTTGGAAGATTTTTATCAAAGTTTGTCATGCGTTCAATAAATGATTGAGCTGAAGCA
CCTTTATCGACAACTTCTTCAAAATTCCATGGGGTAATTGTTTCTTCAGACTTCCGAGTCATCCATGCAA
AACGACTATTGCCACGCGCCAATGGACCAACATAATAAGGGATTCGAAAAGTCAAGATTTTTTCAATCTT
CTCACGATTGTCTTTTAAAAATGGATAAAAGTCTTCTTGTCTTCTCAAAATAGCATGCAGCTCACCCAAG
TGAATTTGATGGGGAATAGAGCCGTTGTCAAAGGTCCGTTGCTTGCGCAGCAAATCTTCACGATTTAGTT
TCACCAATAATTCCTCAGTACCATCCATTTTTTCTAAAATTGGTTTGATAAATTTATAAAATTCTTCTTG
GCTAGCTCCCCCATCAATATAACCTGCATATCCGTTTTTTGATTGATCAAAAAAGATTTCTTTATACTTT
TCTGGAAGTTGTTGTCGAACTAAAGCTTTTAAAAGAGTCAAGTCTTGATGATGTTCATCGTAGCGTTTAA
TCATTGAAGCTGATAGGGGAGCCTTAGTTATTTCAGTATTTACTCTTAGGATATCTGAAAGTAAAATAGC
ATCTGATAAATTCTTAGCTGCCAAAAACAAATCAGCATATTGATCTCCAATTTGCGCCAATAAATTATCT
AAATCATCATCGTAAGTATCTTTTGAAAGCTGTAATTTAGCATCTTCTGCCAAATCAAAATTTGATTTAA
AATTAGGGGTCAAACCCAATGACAAAGCAATGAGATTCCCAAATAAGCCATTTTTCTTCTCACCGGGGAG
CTGAGCAATGAGATTTTCTAATCGTCTTGATTTACTCAATCGTGCAGAAAGAATCGCTTTAGCATCTACT
CCACTTGCGTTAATAGGGTTTTCTTCAAATAATTGATTGTAGGTTTGTACCAACTGGATAAATAGTTTGT
CCACATCACTATTATCAGGATTTAAATCTCCCTCAATCAAAAAATGACCACGAAACTTAATCATATGCGC
TAAGGCCAAATAGATTAAGCGCAAATCCGCTTTATCAGTAGAATCTACCAATTTTTTTCGCAGATGATAG
ATAGTTGGATATTTCTCATGATAAGCAACTTCATCTACTATATTTCCAAAAATAGGATGACGTTCATGCT
TCTTGTCTTCTTCCACCAAAAAAGACTCTTCAAGTCGATGAAAGAAACTATCATCTACTTTCGCCATCTC
ATTTGAAAAAATCTCCTGTAGATAACAAATACGATTCTTCCGACGTGTATACCTTCTACGAGCTGTCCGT
TTGAGACGAGTCGCTTCCGCTGTCTCTCCACTGTCAAATAAAAGAGCCCCTATAAGATTTTTTTTGATAC
TGTGGCGGTCTGTATTTCCCAGAACCTTGAACTTTTTAGACGGAACCTTATATTCATCAGTGATCACCGC
CCATCCGACGCTATTTGTGCCGATAGCTAAGCCTATTGAGTATTTCTTATCCATACTAGTCCTCCTTCTC
GCTCAATTGTTATCCGCTCACAATTGAATCTAAGTATCATTGTTATCCGCTCACAAGTCAACACTCTTTT
TGATAAATTTTACTAGTCTGCAGACGTAAAAAAAGCGGCGTGGTTAGCCGCTTTTTTAATTGCCGGAGCG
CAATAAAAAAGCCCCCGGAAGGTGATCTTCCGGGGGCTTTCTCATGCGTTGCTTGTATTGAAAATGGGGG
CCATGCCTACCTATCTGCCTCCCGGGAAGCGGCATGCATTTACGTTGACACCATCGAATGGTGCAAAACC
TTTCGCGGTATGGCATGATAGCGCCCGGAAGAGAGTCAATTCAGGGTGGTGAATGTGAAACCAGTAACGT
TATACGATGTCGCAGAGTATGCCGGTGTCTCTTATCAGACCGTTTCCCGCGTGGTGAACCAGGCCAGCCA
CGTTTCTGCGAAAACGCGGGAAAAAGTGGAAGCGGCGATGGCGGAGCTGAATTACATTCCCAACCGCGTG
GCACAACAACTGGCGGGCAAACAGTCGTTGCTGATTGGCGTTGCCACCTCCAGTCTGGCCCTGCACGCGC
CGTCGCAAATTGTCGCGGCGATTAAATCTCGCGCCGATCAACTGGGTGCCAGCGTGGTGGTGTCGATGGT
AGAACGAAGCGGCGTCGAAGCCTGTAAAGCGGCGGTGCACAATCTTCTCGCGCAACGCGTCAGTGGGCTG
ATCATTAACTATCCGCTGGATGACCAGGATGCCATTGCTGTGGAAGCTGCCTGCACTAATGTTCCGGCGT
TATTTCTTGATGTCTCTGACCAGACACCCATCAACAGTATTATTTTCTCCCATGAAGACGGTACGCGACT
GGGCGTGGAGCATCTGGTCGCATTGGGTCACCAGCAAATCGCGCTGTTAGCGGGCCCATTAAGTTCTGTC
TCGGCGCGTCTGCGTCTGGCTGGCTGGCATAAATATCTCACTCGCAATCAAATTCAGCCGATAGCGGAAC
GGGAAGGCGACTGGAGTGCCATGTCCGGTTTTCAACAAACCATGCAAATGCTGAATGAGGGCATCGTTCC
CACTGCGATGCTGGTTGCCAACGATCAGATGGCGCTGGGCGCAATGCGCGCCATTACCGAGTCCGGGCTG
CGCGTTGGTGCGGATATCTCGGTAGTGGGATACGACGATACCGAAGACAGCTCATGTTATATCCCGCCGT
TAACCACCATCAAACAGGATTTTCGCCTGCTGGGGCAAACCAGCGTGGACCGCTTGCTGCAACTCTCTCA
GGGCCAGGCGGTGAAGGGCAATCAGCTGTTGCCCGTCTCACTGGTGAAAAGAAAAACCACCCTGGCGCCC
AATACGCAAACCGCCTCTCCCCGCGCGTTGGCCGATTCATTAATGCAGCTGGCACGACAGGTTTCCCGAC
TGGAAAGCGGGCAGTGAGCGCAACGCAATTAATGTAAGTTAGCTCACTCATTAGGCACCCCACCCGGGTC
CTTGAGCCCCATTATCACCTCCAAAGCCTTCTCGTCTGGTCAGTTTCACCTGTTTTACGTAAAAACCCGC
TTCGGCGGGTTTTTACTTTTGGGGAAACACAGAAAAAAGCCCGCACCTGACAGTGCGGGCTTTTTTTTTC
GACCAAAGGTGCGACTACTCTTGCCTACTACCTATCGACTGAGCTGAAAGAATTCGGAAAATTTTTTTTC
AAAAGTACTTTAAATTGTGAGCGGATAACAATTATAATTCTAGTAGAGACCAACTTTGGTCTCCACCATA
GCGGTCGGTCTCTGTTTAAGAGCTATGCTGGAAACAGCATAGCAAGTTTAAATAAGGCTAGTCCGTTATC
AACTTGAAAAAGTGGCACCGAGTCGGTGCTTTTTTTTTGAATTCATGTGGCTGACCGTTCTGTTGTCTCT
CGCTCTTCCGAGTAGACGAACAATAAGGCCTCCCTAACGGGGGGCCTTTTTTATTGATAACAAAAGTCAG
TGCTTCCGCTATTTCCAAAATACCGGGCTAATACGGTTTAAACGAAAATTTATCAAAAAGAGTATTGACT
TAAAGTCTAACCTATAGGATACTTACAGCCAGATCTGAGCGAGAAGGAGGTAAAGTATGAGCAAAGGAGA
AGAACTTTTCACTGGAGTTGTCCCAATTCTTGTTGAATTAGATGGTGATGTTAATGGGCACAAATTTTCT
GTCCGTGGAGAGGGTGAAGGTGATGCTACAAACGGAAAACTCACCCTTAAATTTATTTGCACTACTGGAA
AACTACCTGTTCCGTGGCCAACACTTGTCACTACTCTGACCTATGGTGTTCAATGCTTTTCCCGTTATCC
GGATCACATGAAACGGCATGACTTTTTCAAGAGTGCCATGCCCGAAGGTTATGTACAGGAACGCACTATA
TCTTTCAAAGATGACGGGACCTACAAGACGCGTGCTGAAGTCAAGTTTGAAGGTGATACCCTTGTTAATC
GTATCGAGTTAAAGGGTATTGATTTTAAAGAAGATGGAAACATTCTTGGACACAAACTGGAGTACAACTT
TAACTCACACAATGTATACATCACGGCAGACAAACAAAAGAATGGAATCAAAGCTAACTTCAAAATTCGC
CACAACGTTGAAGATGGTTCCGTTCAACTAGCAGACCATTATCAACAAAATACTCCAATTGGCGATGGCC
CTGTCCTTTTACCAGACAACCATTACCTGTCGACACAATCTGTCCTTTCGAAAGATCCCAACGAAAAGCG
TGACCACATGGTCCTTCTTGAGTTTGTAACTGCTGCTGGGATTACACATGGCATGGATGAGCTCTACAAA
TAATAAGTTTAAACGACCTCCTGGATTTGCTCAGACAGCCTTTTCGTCATTCGTTTCAGCCAAAAAACTT
AAGACCGCCGGTCTTGTCCACTACCTTGCAGTAATGCGGTGGACAGGATCGGCGGTTTTCTTTTCTCTTC
TCAAGAAGTTCCTATACTTTCTAGAGAATAGGAACTTCGGAATAGGAACTTCCTCCTGAACGGCCATAAG
AACGAAGGCTGTCTGTTGAACTCTCGAGCCGTGGAAACGGATGAAGGCACGAACCCAGTTGACATAAGCC
TGTTCGGTTCGTAAACTGTAATGCAAGTAGCGTATGCGCTCATCACTACCGGGCGTATTTTTTGAGTTAT
CGAGATTTTCAGGAGCTAAGGAAGCTAAAATGGAGAAAAAAATCACTGGATATACCACCGTTGATATATC
CCAATGGCATCGTAAAGAACATTTTGAGGCATTTCAGTCAGTTGCTCAATGTACCTATAACCAGACCGTT
CAGCTGGATATTACGGCCTTTTTAAAGACCGTAAAGAAAAATAAGCACAAGTTTTATCCGGCCTTTATTC
ACATTCTTGCCCGCCTGATGAATGCTCATCCGGAGTTCCGTATGGCAATGAAAGACGGTGAGCTGGTGAT
ATGGGATAGTGTTCACCCTTGTTACACCGTTTTCCATGAGCAAACTGAAACGTTTTCATCGCTCTGGAGT
GAATACCACGACGATTTCCGGCAGTTTCTACACATATATTCGCAAGATGTGGCGTGTTACGGTGAAAACC
TGGCCTATTTCCCTAAAGGGTTTATTGAGAATATGTTTTTCGTCTCAGCCAATCCCTGGGTGAGTTTCAC
CAGTTTTGATTTAAACGTGGCCAATATGGACAACTTCTTCGCCCCCGTTTTCACCATGGGCAAATATTAT
ACGCAAGGCGACAAGGTGCTGATGCCGCTGGCGATTCAGGTTCATCATGCCGTTTGTGATGGCTTCCATG
TCGGCAGAATGCTTAATGAATTACAACAGTTTTTATGCATGCGCCCAATACGCAAACCGCCTCTCCCCGC
GCGTTGGCCGATTCATTAATGCAGCTGGCACGACAGGTTTCCCGACTGGAACTCGAGCATCAGCTTCAAA
AGCGCTCTGAAGTTCCTATACTTTCTAGAGAATAGGAACTTCGGAATAGGTACTTCAAGATCCCCAATTC
GAGCTCATCGTCCGGGCCGCAAGCTCCTAGCGGCGGATTTGTCCTACTCAGGAGAGCGTTCACCGACAAA
CAACAGATAAAACGAAAGGCCCAGTCTTTCGACTGAGCCTTTCGTTTTATTTGATGCCTCAAGCTAGAGA
GTCATTACCCCAGGCGTTTAAGGGCACCAATAACTGCCTTAAAAAAATTACGCCCCGCCCTGCCACTCAT
CGCAGTCTAGCTTGGATTCTCACCAATAAAAAACGCCCGGCGGCAACCGAGCGTTCTGAACAAATCCAGA
TGGAGTTCTGAGGTCATTACTGGATCTATCAACAGGAGTCCAAGCTCAGCTAATTAAGCTAGCTTATCGA
TACCGTCGACCTCGAACCCCACGCCCCTCTTTAATACGACGGGCAATTTGCACTTCAGAAAATGAAGAGT
TTGCTTTAGCCATAACAAAAGTCCAGTATGCTTTTTCACAGCATAACTGGACTGATTTCAGTTTACAACT
ATTCTGTCTAGTTTAAGACTTTATTGTCATAGTTTAGATCTATTTTGTTCAGTTTAAGACTTTATTGTCC
GCCCACACCTGCTTACGCAGGGCATCCATTTATTACTCAACCGTAACCGATTTTGCCAGGTTACGCGGCT
GGTCCTCTAGCTGGCGTAATAGCGAAGAGGCCCGCACCGATCGCCCTTCCCAACAGTTGCGCAGCCTGAA
TGGCGAATGGCGCCTGATGCGGTATTTTCTCCTTACGCATCTGTGCGGTATTTCACACCGCATATGGTGC
ACTCTCAGTACAATCTGCTCTGATGCCGCATAGTTAAGCCAGCCCCGACACCCGCCAACACCCGCTGACG
CGCCCTGACGGGCTTGTCTGCTCCCGGCATCCGCTTACAGACAAGCTGTGACCGTCTCCGGGAGCTGCAT
GTGTCAGAGGTTTTCACCGTCGTCACCGAAACGCGCGAGACGAAAGGGCCTCGTGATACGCCTATTTTTA
TAGGTTAATGTCATGATAATAATGGTTTCTTAGACGTCAGGTGGCACTTTTCGGGGAAATGTGCGCGGAA
CCCCTATTTGTTTATTTTTCTAAATACATTCAAATATGTATCCGCTCATGAGACAATAACCCTGATAAAT
GCTTCAATAATATTGAAAAAGGAAGAGTATGAGTATTCAACATTTCCGTGTCGCCCTTATTCCCTTTTTT
GCGGCATTTTGCCTTCCTGTTTTTGCTCACCCAGAAACGCTGGTGAAAGTAAAAGATGCTGAAGATCAGT
TGGGTGCACGAGTGGGTTACATCGAACTGGATCTCAACAGCGGTAAGATCCTTGAGAGTTTTCGCCCCGA
AGAACGTTTTCCAATGATGAGCACTTTTAAAGTTCTGCTATGTGGCGCGGTATTATCCCGTATTGACGCC
GGGCAAGAGCAACTCGGTCGCCGCATACACTATTCTCAGAATGACTTGGTTGAGTACTCACCAGTCACAG
AAAAGCATCTTACGGATGGCATGACAGTAAGAGAATTATGCAGTGCTGCCATAACCATGAGTGATAACAC
TGCGGCCAACTTACTTCTGACAACGATCGGAGGACCGAAGGAGCTAACCGCTTTTTTGCACAACATGGGG
GATCATGTAACTCGCCTTGATCGTTGGGAACCGGAGCTGAATGAAGCCATACCAAACGACGAGCGTGACA
CCACGATGCCTGTAGCAATGGCAACAACGTTGCGCAAACTATTAACTGGCGAACTACTTACTCTAGCTTC
CCGGCAACAATTAATAGACTGGATGGAGGCGGATAAAGTTGCAGGACCACTTCTGCGCTCGGCCCTTCCG
GCTGGCTGGTTTATTGCTGATAAATCTGGAGCCGGTGAGCGTGGGTCCCGCGGTATCATTGCAGCACTGG
GGCCAGATGGTAAGCCCTCCCGTATCGTAGTTATCTACACGACGGGGAGTCAGGCAACTATGGATGAACG
AAATAGACAGATCGCTGAGATAGGTGCCTCACTGATTAAGCATTGGTAACTGTCAGACCAAGTTTACTCA
TATATACTTTAGATTGATTTAAAACTTCATTTTTAATTTAAAAGGATCTAGGTGAAGATCCTTTTTGATA
ATCTCATGACCAAAATCCCTTAACGTGAGTTTTCGTTCCACTGAGCGTCAGACCCCGTAGAAAAGATCAA
AGGCAGTTATTGGTGCCTCACTGATTAAGCATTGGTAACTGTCAGACCAAGTTTACTCATATATACTTTA
GATTGATTTAAAACTTCATTTTTAATTTTTGCGGCCGCAAGATCCGGCCACGATGCGTCCGGCGTAGAGG
ATCTGAAGATCAGCAGTTCAACCTGTTGATAGTACGTACTAAGCTCTCATGTTTCACGTACTAAGCTCTC
ATGTTTAACGTACTAAGCTCTCATGTTTAACGAACTAAACCCTCATGGCTAACGTACTAAGCTCTCATGG
CTAACGTACTAAGCTCTCATGTTTCACGTACTAAGCTCTCATGTTTGAACAATAAAATTAATATAAATCA
GCAACTTAAATAGCCTCTAAGGTTTTAAGTTTTATAAGAAAAAAAAGAATATATAAGGCTTTTAAAGCTT
TTAAGGTTTAACGGTTGTGGACAACAAGCCAGGGATGTAACGCACTGAGAAGCCCTTAGAGCCTCTCAAA
GCAATTTTGAGTGACACAGGAACACTTAACGGCTGACATGGGAATTAGCCATGGCATCACAGTATCGTGA
TGACAGAGGCAGGGAGTGCGGCCTTTTTACGGTTCCTGGCCTTTTGCTGGCCTTTTGCTCACATGTTCTT
TCCTGCGTTATCAGGGGATTCCTTAAGGTATACTTTCCGCTGCATAACCCTGCTTCGGGGTCATTATAGC
GATTTTTTCGGTATATCCATCCTTTTTCGCACGATATACAGGATTTTGCCAAAGGGTTCGTGTAGACTTT
CCTTGGTGTATCCAACGGCGTCAGCCGGGCAGGATAGGTGAAGTAGGCCCACCCGCGAGCGGGTGTTCCT
TCTTCACTGTCCCTTATTCGCACCTGGCGGTGCTCAACGGGAATCCTGCTCTGCGAGGCTGGCCGATAAG
CT
